>Addgene plasmid #176217 | pETM20-9S-S2 [rpoA] | addgene full sequence | sequence record 353265 | Addgene NGS Result
CGAATGGG
[124 nt withheld, positions 9-132]
C
[91 nt withheld, positions 134-224]
A
[49 nt withheld, positions 226-274]
CCTTTGACGTTGGAGTCCACGTTCTTT
[37 nt withheld, positions 302-338]
ACCCTATCTCGGTCTATTCTTTTGATTTATAAGGGATTTTGCCGATTTCGGCCTATTGGTTAAAAAATGA
GCTGATTTAACAAAAATTTAACGCGAATTTTAACAAAATATTAACGCTTACAATTTAGGTGGCACTTTTC
GGGGAAATGTGCGCGGAACCCCTATTTGTTTATTTTTCTAAATACATTCAAATATGTATCCGCTCATGAG
ACAATAACCCTGATAAATGCTTCAATAATATTGAAAAAGGAAGAGTATGAGTATTCAACATTTCCGTGTC
GCCCTTATTCCCTTTTTTGCGGCATTTTGCCTTCCTGTTTTTGCTCACCCAGAAACGCTGGTGAAAGTAA
AAGATGCTGAAGATCAGTTGGGTGCACGAGTGGGTTACATCGAACTGGATCTCAACAGCGGTAAGATCCT
TGAGAGTTTTCGCCCCGAAGAACGTTTTCCAATGATGAGCACTTTTAAAGTTCTGCTATGTGGCGCGGTA
TTATCCCGTATTGACGCCGGGCAAGAGCAACTCGGTCGCCGCATACACTATTCTCAGAATGACTTGGTTG
AGTACTCACCAGTCACAGAAAAGCATCTTACGGATGGCATGACAGTAAGAGAATTATGCAGTGCTGCCAT
AACCATGAGTGATAACACTGCGGCCAACTTACTTCTGACAACGATCGGAGGACCGAAGGAGCTAACCGCT
TTTTTGCACAACATGGGGGATCATGTAACTCGCCTTGATCGTTGGGAACCGGAGCTGAATGAAGCCATAC
CAAACGACGAGCGTGACACCACGATGCCTGCAGCAATGGCAACAACGTTGCGCAAACTATTAACTGGCGA
ACTACTTACTCTAGCTTCCCGGCAACAATTAATAGACTGGATGGAGGCGGATAAAGTTGCAGGACCACTT
CTGCGCTCGGCCCTTCCGGCTGGCTGGTTTATTGCTGATAAATCTGGAGCCGGTGAGCGTGGGTCTCGCG
GTATCATTGCAGCACTGGGGCCAGATGGTAAGCCCTCCCGTATCGTAGTTATCTACACGACGGGGAGTCA
GGCAACTATGGATGAACGAAATAGACAGATCGCTGAGATAGGTGCCTCACTGATTAAGCATTGGTAACTG
TCAGACCAAGTTTACTCATATATACTTTAGATTGATTTAAAACTTCATTTTTAATTTAAAAGGATCTAGG
TGAAGATCCTTTTTGATAATCTCATGACCAAAATCCCTTAACGTGAGTTTTCGTTCCACTGAGCGTCAGA
CCCCGTAGAAAAGATCAAAGGATCTTCTTGAGATCCTTTTTTTCTGCGCGTAATCTGCTGCTTGCAAACA
AAAAAACCACCGCTACCAGCGGTGGTTTGTTTGCCGGATCAAGAGCTACCAACTCTTTTTCCGAAGGTAA
CTGGCTTCAGCAGAGCGCAGATACCAAATACTGTCCTTCTAGTGTAGCCGTAGTTAGGCCACCACTTCAA
GAACTCTGTAGCACCGCCTACATACCTCGCTCTGCTAATCCTGTTACCAGTGGCTGCTGCCAGTGGCGAT
AAGTCGTGTCTTACCGGGTTGGACTCAAGACGATAGTTACCGGATAAGGCGCAGCGGTCGGGCTGAACGG
GGGGTTCGTGCACACAGCCCAGCTTGGAGCGAACGACCTACACCGAACTGAGATACCTACAGCGTGAGCT
ATGAGAAAGCGCCACGCTTCCCGAAGGGAGAAAGGCGGACAGGTATCCGGTAAGCGGCAGGGTCGGAACA
GGAGAGCGCACGAGGGAGCTTCCAGGGGGAAACGCCTGGTATCTTTATAGTCCTGTCGGGTTTCGCCACC
TCTGACTTGAGCGTCGATTTTTGTGATGCTCGTCAGGGGGGCGGAGCCTATGGAAAAACGCCAGCAACGC
GGCCTTTTTACGGTTCCTGGCCTTTTGCTGGCCTTTTGCTCACATGTTCTTTCCTGCGTTATCCCCTGAT
TCTGTGGATAACCGTATTACCGCCTTTGAGTGAGCTGATACCGCTCGCCGCAGCCGAACGACCGAGCGCA
GCGAGTCAGTGAGCGAGGAAGCGGAAGAGCGCCTGATGCGGTATTTTCTCCTTACGCATCTGTGCGGTAT
TTCACACCGCAATGGTGCACTCTCAGTACAATCTGCTCTGATGCCGCATAGTTAAGCCAGTATACACTCC
GCTATCGCTACGTGACTGGGTCATGGCTGCGCCCCGACACCCGCCAACACCCGCTGACGCGCCCTGACGG
GCTTGTCTGCTCCCGGCATCCGCTTACAGACAAGCTGTGACCGTCTCCGGGAGCTGCATGTGTCAGAGGT
TTTCACCGTCATCACCGAAACGCGCGAGGCAGCTGCGGTAAAGCTCATCAGCGTGGTCGTGAAGCGATTC
ACAGATGTCTGCCTGTTCATCCGCGTCCAGCTCGTTGAGTTTCTCCAGAAGCGTTAATGTCTGGCTTCTG
ATAAAGCGGGCCATGTTAAGGGCGGTTTTTTCCTGTTTGGTCACTGATGCCTCCGTGTAAGGGGGATTTC
TGTTCATGGGGGTAATGATACCGATGAAACGAGAGAGGATGCTCACGATACGGGTTACTGATGATGAACA
TGCCCGGTTACTGGAACGTTGTGAGGGTAAACAACTGGCGGTATGGATGCGGCGGGACCAGAGAAAAATC
ACTCAGGGTCAATGCCAGCGCTTCGTTAATACAGATGTAGGTGTTCCACAGGGTAGCCAGCAGCATCCTG
CGATGCAGATCCGGAACATAATGGTGCAGGGCGCTGACTTCCGCGTTTCCAGACTTTACGAAACACGGAA
ACCGAAGACCATTCATGTTGTTGCTCAGGTCGCAGACGTTTTGCAGCAGCAGTCGCTTCACGTTCGCTCG
CGTATCGGTGATTCATTCTGCTAACCAGTAAGGCAACCCCGCCAGCCTAGCCGGGTCCTCAACGACAGGA
GCACGATCATGCGCACCCGTGGGGCCGCCATGCCGGCGATAATGGCCTGCTTCTCGCCGAAACGTTTGGT
GGCGGGACCAGTGACGAAGGCTTGAGCGAGGGCGTGCAAGATTCCGAATACCGCAAGCGACAGGCCGATC
ATCGTCGCGCTCCAGCGAAAGCGGTCCTCGCCGAAAATGACCCAGAGCGCTGCCGGCACCTGTCCTACGA
GTTGCATGATAAAGAAGACAGTCATAAGTGCGGCGACGATAGTCATGCCCCGCGCCCACCGGAAGGAGCT
GACTGGGTTGAAGGCTCTCAAGGGCATCGGTCGAGATCCCGGTGCCTAATGAGTGAGCTAACTTACATTA
ATTGCGTTGCGCTCACTGCCCGCTTTCCAGTCGGGAAACCTGTCGTGCCAGCTGCATTAATGAATCGGCC
AACGCGCGGGGAGAGGCGGTTTGCGTATTGGGCGCCAGGGTGGTTTTTCTTTTCACCAGTGAGACGGGCA
ACAGCTGATTGCCCTTCACCGCCTGGCCCTGAGAGAGTTGCAGCAAGCGGTCCACGCTGGTTTGCCCCAG
CAGGCGAAAATCCTGTTTGATGGTGGTTAACGGCGGGATATAACATGAGCTGTCTTCGGTATCGTCGTAT
CCCACTACCGAGATGTCCGCACCAACGCGCAGCCCGGACTCGGTAATGGCGCGCATTGCGCCCAGCGCCA
TCTGATCGTTGGCAACCAGCATCGCAGTGGGAACGATGCCCTCATTCAGCATTTGCATGGTTTGTTGAAA
ACCGGACATGGCACTCCAGTCGCCTTCCCGTTCCGCTATCGGCTGAATTTGATTGCGAGTGAGATATTTA
TGCCAGCCAGCCAGACGCAGACGCGCCGAGACAGAACTTAATGGGCCCGCTAACAGCGCGATTTGCTGGT
GACCCAATGCGACCAGATGCTCCACGCCCAGTCGCGTACCGTCTTCATGGGAGAAAATAATACTGTTGAT
GGGTGTCTGGTCAGAGACATCAAGAAATAACGCCGGAACATTAGTGCAGGCAGCTTCCACAGCAATGGCA
TCCTGGTCATCCAGCGGATAGTTAATGATCAGCCCACTGACGCGTTGCGCGAGAAGATTGTGCACCGCCG
CTTTACAGGCTTCGACGCCGCTTCGTTCTACCATCGACACCACCACGCTGGCACCCAGTTGATCGGCGCG
AGATTTAATCGCCGCGACAATTTGCGACGGCGCGTGCAGGGCCAGACTGGAGGTGGCAACGCCAATCAGC
AACGACTGTTTGCCCGCCAGTTGTTGTGCCACGCGGTTGGGAATGTAATTCAGCTCCGCCATCGCCGCTT
CCACTTTTTCCCGCGTTTTCGCAGAAACGTGGCTGGCCTGGTTCACCACGCGGGAAACGGTCTGATAAGA
GACACCGGCATACTCTGCGACATCGTATAACGTTACTGGTTTCACATTCACCACCCTGAATTGACTCTCT
TCCGGGCGCTATCATGCCATACCGCGAAAGGTTTTGCGCCATTCGATGGTGTCCGGGATCTCGACGCTCT
CCCTTATGCGACTCCTGCATTAGGAAGCAGCCCAGTAGTAGGTTGAGGCCGTTGAGCACCGCCGCCGCAA
GGAATGGTGCATGCAAGGAGATGGCGCCCAACAGTCCCCCGGCCACGGGGCCTGCCACCATACCCACGCC
GAAACAAGCGCTCATGAGCCCGAAGTGGCGAGCCCGATCTTCCCCATCGGTGATGTCGGCGATATAGGCG
CCAGCAACCGCACCTGTGGCGCCGGTGATGCCGGCCACGATGCGTCCGGCGTAGAGGATCGAGATCGATC
TCGATCCCGCGAAATTAATACGACTCACTATAGGGGAATTGTGAGCGGATAACAATTCCCCTCTAGAAAT
AATTTTGTTTAACTTTAAGAAGGAGATATACATATGAGCGATAAAATTATTCACCTGACTGACGACAGTT
TTGACACGGATGTACTCAAAGCGGACGGGGCGATCCTCGTCGATTTCTGGGCAGAGTGGTGCGGTCCGTG
CAAAATGATCGCCCCGATTCTGGATGAAATCGCTGACGAATATCAGGGCAAACTGACCGTTGCAAAACTG
AACATCGATCAAAACCCTGGCACTGCGCCGAAATATGGCATCCGTGGTATCCCGACTCTGCTGCTGTTCA
AAAACGGTGAAGTGGCGGCAACCAAAGTGGGTGCACTGTCTAAAGGTCAGTTGAAAGAGTTCCTCGACGC
TAACCTGGCCGGTTCTGGTTCTGGCCATATGCACCATCATCATCATCATTCTTCTGGTGAGAATCTTTAT
TTTCAGGGCGCCATGGGAAATTCTGTTGTTTCTTGGAACTCTATGATTACTGCTTATGCTAGAAACGGTA
GAATCGAAGAGGCTAGAAAATTGTTTGATGAAATGCCTGAGAGAGATGTTGTTTCTTGGAATGCTATGAT
TTCTGGATACGCTAAGAACGGTGAACTTGATGAGGCTAGAAAATTGTTCGATGAAATGCCAGAAAGGGAT
GTTGTTTCTTGGACAGCTATGATTTCTGGATATGCTCAAAATGGTAGAATCGATGAAGCTAGAGAGCTTT
TTGATAAGATGCCTGAGAGAAATGTTGTTTCTTGGAACGCAATGATTTCTGGTTACGCTCAGAACGGTAG
GATTGATGAAGCTAGAGAGTTGTTCGATAAAATGCCAGAAAGATCAGTTGTTTCTTGGACCGCAATGATT
TCTGGATACGCACAGAATGGTAGGATAGATGAGGCTAGAGAGCTTTTCGATAAAATGCCAGAGAGGAACG
TTGTTTCTTGGAACGCTATGATTTCTGGTTATGCTCAGAACGGTAGGATAGACGAGGCTAGAGAGTTGTT
TGATAAGATGCCTGAAAGATCAGTTGTTTCTTGGACGGCAATGATTTCTGGTTATGCACAGAATGGTAGG
ATCGACGAGGCTAGAGAGCTTTTTGACAAGATGCCAGAACGTGACGTTGTTTCTTGGAATGCAATGATTT
CTGGATATGCACAGAACGGTAGGATAGATGAAGCTAGAGAGCTTTTCGACAAGATGCCAGAAAGAGACGT
TGTTTCTTGGACTGCTATGATTTCTGCTTATGCTCAATGTGGACATTTGGAAGAGGCTAGAAAAATCTTT
GATAGGATGCCAGAACGTGATGTTGTTTCTTGGAACGCGATGATTGCTGGATACGCTCAAAACGGACATG
GTGAAGAGGCTCTTGAATTGTTTAGAGAGATGCAGCTTGAAGGTATCAAACCATCTGAGGTTACTTTCAC
ATCTGTTCTTTCTGCTTGTTCTCATGCTGGATTGGTTGAAGAGGGTTGGGAATATTTCGTTTCTATGGCT
TCTGATTACGGAATTGAGCCTAGAAGAGAACATTATGGTTGTATGGTTGATCTTTTGGGAAGAGCTGGTA
GACTTGAAGAGGCTGAAGAGTTGATCGAGTCTATGCCTTTTGAACCAAATGCTGTTGTTTGGAGAACTTT
CCTTCAGGGTTGTAAGACATACGGTATGTTGGATTAATAACTCGAGCACCACCACCACCACCACTGAGAT
CCGGCTGCTAACAAAGCCCGAAAGGAAGCTGAGTTGGCTGCTGCCACCGCTGAGCAATAACTAGCATAAC
CCCTTGGGGCCTCTAAACGGGTCTTGAGGGGTTTTTTGCTGAAAGGAGGAACTATATCCGGATTGG
Features (pLannotate 1.2.2; 21 found; start..end, strand, type, name):
      9..437     +  rep_origin     f1 ori (sequence partly withheld): f1 bacteriophage origin of replication; arrow indicates direction of (+) strand synthesis
    490..594     +  promoter       AmpR promoter: bla
    595..1455    +  CDS            AmpR: β-lactamase; bla; confers resistance to ampicillin, carbenicillin, and related antibiotics
   1626..2214    +  rep_origin     ori: high-copy-number ColE1/pMB1/pBR322/pUC origin of replication
   2400..2539    -  misc_feature   bom: basis of mobility region from pBR322
   2641..2832    -  CDS            rop: Rop protein, which maintains plasmids at low copy number; rop
   2849..3229    +  CDS            YPB1_ECOLX: Protein predicted: Swiss-Prot protein existence level 4. From Escherichia coli.
   3301..3592    -  CDS            TcR (fragment): tetracycline efflux protein; tet; confers resistance to tetracycline
   3607..3628    -  protein_bind   CAP binding site: CAP binding activates transcription in the presence of cAMP. E. coli catabolite activator protein
   3641..4723    -  CDS            lacI: lac repressor; lacI; The lac repressor binds to the lac operator to inhibit transcription in E. coli. This inhibition can be relieved by adding lactose or isopropyl-β-D-thiogalactopyranoside (IPTG).
   4724..4801    -  promoter       lacI promoter: lacI
   4809..5088    -  CDS            TcR (fragment): tetracycline efflux protein; tet; confers resistance to tetracycline
   5114..5132    +  promoter       T7 promoter: promoter for bacteriophage T7 RNA polymerase
   5133..5157    +  protein_bind   lac operator: The lac repressor binds to the lac operator to inhibit transcription in E. coli. This inhibition can be relieved by adding lactose or isopropyl-β-D-thiogalactopyranoside (IPTG). lac repressor encoded by lacI
   5172..5194    +  RBS            RBS: efficient ribosome binding site from bacteriophage T7 gene 10 (Olins and Rangwala, 1989)
   5202..5528    +  CDS            TrxA: E. coli thioredoxin; trxA
   5577..5596    +  CDS            capTEV™ (fragment): composite tag for in vivo biotinylation, TEV protease cleavage, and 6xHis tagging
   6522..6803    +  CDS            PCMP-E41 (fragment): PP435_ARATH - Also known as OTP80 From Arabidopsis thaliana (Mouse-ear cress).
   6825..6842    +  CDS            9xHis (fragment): 9xHis affinity tag
   6852..6901    +  CDS            SET1 (fragment): solubility-enhancement tag derived from T7 phage gene 10B
   6909..6956    +  terminator     T7 terminator: transcription terminator for bacteriophage T7 RNA polymerase
