[The description below was written by a language model from this plasmid's Addgene catalogue record and pLannotate feature annotations shown in this document.]
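Description:
pETM20-9S-S2 [rpoA] is a bacterial expression plasmid of about 7 kb, built on the pET-derived pETM20 backbone and designed to produce a synthetic protein in E. coli as a thioredoxin fusion. It is maintained through a ColE1/pBR322-type origin accompanied by the bom region and the rop gene, which keeps copy number low as the catalogue entry states. Selection is by ampicillin through β-lactamase. An f1 origin is also present, along with short remnants of the tetracycline resistance gene that are backbone leftovers rather than functional markers.

The expression cassette is a standard inducible T7 arrangement. A T7 promoter is followed by a lac operator and the phage gene 10 ribosome binding site, and the plasmid carries its own lacI. Transcription therefore depends on T7 RNA polymerase supplied by the host and is held off until it is relieved with IPTG. The open reading frame begins with E. coli TrxA, a solubility-enhancing partner, followed by a short segment annotated as part of a His/TEV composite tag, consistent with the N-terminal TRX and His tags listed for the backbone. The synthetic 9S-S2 [rpoA] insert, recorded as 1614 bp, was cloned between NcoI and XhoI. Most of it has no annotation, but its C-terminal portion matches a fragment of an Arabidopsis PPR (pentatricopeptide repeat) protein. A further His-tag match and a T7 terminator lie downstream; whether that downstream His tag is in frame with the fusion is not stated.

The associated publication concerns cofactor-independent RNA editing by a synthetic S-type PPR protein, and the bracketed name suggests an rpoA target. The record itself gives the purpose only as expression of the TRX fusion.
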