Addgene plasmid #176217: pETM20-9S-S2 [rpoA]
Purpose: Expression of TRX-9S-S2 [rpoA]
Depositing lab: Ian Small. Depositing organization: University of Western Australia. Publication: Cofactor-independent RNA editing by a synthetic S-type PPR protein. Bernath-Levin K, Schmidberger J, Honkanen S, Gutmann B, Sun YK, Pullakhandam A, Colas des Francs-Small C, Bond CS, Small I. Synth Biol (Oxf). 2021 Dec 23;7(1):ysab034. doi: 10.1093/synbio/ysab034. eCollection 2021. PubMed 35128071.
Backbone
  Vector backbone: pETM20
  Vector type: Synthetic Biology
Growth in bacteria
  Bacterial resistance: Ampicillin, 100 μg/mL
  Growth temperature: 37°C
  Growth strain: DH5alpha
  Copy number: Low Copy
Gene/Insert
  Gene/Insert name: TRX-9S-S2 [rpoA]
  Species: Synthetic
  Insert size (bp): 1614
  Promoter: T7
  Tag / fusion protein: TRX (N terminal on backbone); HIS (N terminal on backbone)
  Cloning method: Restriction Enzyme; 5′ cloning site NcoI (unknown if destroyed); 3′ cloning site XhoI (unknown if destroyed)
  Sequencing primers: 5′ T7 promoter; 3′ T7 terminator
Terms and licenses: Academic/Nonprofit Terms; Industry Terms: Not Available to Industry
How to cite: pETM20-9S-S2 [rpoA] was a gift from Ian Small (Addgene plasmid # 176217 ; http://n2t.net/addgene:176217 ; RRID:Addgene_176217)
